Addgene plasmid #194347: pECNUS_P5
Purpose: sgRNA position entry clone 5
Depositing lab: Eunyoung Chae. Depositing organization: National University of Singapore. Publication: Generating minimum set of gRNA to cover multiple targets in multiple genomes with MINORg. Lee RR, Cher WY, Wang J, Chen Y, Chae E. Nucleic Acids Res. 2023 Mar 15:gkad142. doi: 10.1093/nar/gkad142. PubMed 36919598.
Backbone
  Vector backbone: pICH47772
  Backbone size w/o insert (bp): 4968
  Total vector size (bp): 5327
  Vector type: Plant Expression
Growth in bacteria
  Bacterial resistance: Ampicillin, 100 μg/mL
  Growth temperature: 37°C
  Growth strain: DH5alpha
  Copy number: High Copy
Gene/Insert
  Gene/Insert name: sgRNA expression cassettes and LacZ
  Species: A. thaliana (mustard weed)
  Insert size (bp): 975
  Promoter: Ath U6 promoter
  Cloning method: Restriction Enzyme; 5′ cloning site BsaI (not destroyed); 3′ cloning site BsaI (not destroyed)
  Sequencing primers: 5′ CCTGTATCGAGTGGTGATTTTGTG; 3′ CGCCAATATATCCTGTCAAACACTG
Terms and licenses: Academic/Nonprofit Terms; Industry Terms: Not Available to Industry
Depositor comments: sgRNA position entry clone, position 5. Modified based on pICH47772.
How to cite: pECNUS_P5 was a gift from Eunyoung Chae (Addgene plasmid # 194347 ; http://n2t.net/addgene:194347 ; RRID:Addgene_194347)
