[The description below was written by a language model from this plasmid's Addgene catalogue record and pLannotate feature annotations shown in this document.]
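Description:
pECNUS_P5 is a plant-expression entry clone of about 5.3 kb, modified from the backbone pICH47772 and recorded as the position 5 sgRNA entry vector in a set of position-specific clones. It is maintained in E. coli as a high-copy plasmid under ampicillin selection (AmpR, β-lactamase, with its own promoter) and replicates from a ColE1/pUC-type origin. The feature table also shows an incP oriV together with the trfA replication gene, a broad-host-range pair of the kind used to maintain plasmids in Agrobacterium. Nopaline-type left and right T-DNA border repeats flank the cargo region, so the backbone has a binary-vector architecture.

The roughly 975 bp insert is described as sgRNA expression cassettes plus LacZ. In the annotation, an Arabidopsis U6 snRNA promoter (detected only as a short fragment, although the record names the Ath U6 promoter as the driver) lies upstream of a reverse-oriented lacZα unit with its lac promoter, operator, CAP site and pUC-type multiple cloning site. This is followed by a sequence matching the Streptococcus pyogenes tracrRNA, which forms the Cas9 sgRNA scaffold. This layout suggests that lacZα is a replaceable placeholder between the Pol III promoter and the scaffold, allowing blue/white screening when a guide sequence is inserted, though the record does not spell out that step. Both BsaI cloning sites are retained, consistent with Golden Gate-style assembly of the finished cassette, with cassettes from other positions, into a multi-guide construct. The associated work concerns designing minimal gRNA sets that cover multiple targets across multiple genomes, and this clone appears to support multiplexed CRISPR/Cas9 editing in plants. No Cas9 gene or plant selectable marker is annotated.
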