Features (pLannotate 1.2.2; 17 found; start..end, strand, type, name):
    167..183     +  promoter       AtU6 promoter (fragment): consensus promoter from the three Arabidopsis U6 snRNA genes (Waibel and Filipowicz, 1990; Nekrasov et al., 2013)
    327..426     +  misc_feature   bom (fragment): basis of mobility region from pBR322
    432..589     -  CDS            lacZα (fragment): LacZα fragment of β-galactosidase; lacZ fragment
    586..642     +  misc_feature   MCS: pUC18/19 multiple cloning site
    679..695     -  protein_bind   lac operator: The lac repressor binds to the lac operator to inhibit transcription in E. coli. This inhibition can be relieved by adding lactose or isopropyl-β-D-thiogalactopyranoside (IPTG). lac repressor encoded by lacI
    703..733     -  promoter       lac promoter: promoter for the E. coli lac operon
    748..769     -  protein_bind   CAP binding site: CAP binding activates transcription in the presence of cAMP. E. coli catabolite activator protein
    782..824     -  CDS            lacI (fragment): lac repressor; lacI; The lac repressor binds to the lac operator to inhibit transcription in E. coli. This inhibition can be relieved by adding lactose or isopropyl-β-D-thiogalactopyranoside (IPTG).
    850..917     +  misc_RNA       tracrRNA (fragment): trans-activating CRISPR RNA for the Streptococcus pyogenes CRISPR/Cas9 system
   1030..1054    +  misc_feature   RB T-DNA repeat: right border repeat from nopaline C58 T-DNA
   1166..1186    -  CDS            TetR (fragment): tetracycline resistance regulatory protein; tetR
   1213..2358    -  CDS            trfA: TRFA_ECOLX - Experimental evidence at protein level: Swiss-Prot protein existence level 1. Also involved in plasmid copy number control, promoting intermolecular coupling of protein bound iterons at oriV, which inhibits replication initiation. From Escherichia coli.
   2694..3282    -  rep_origin     ori: high-copy-number ColE1/pMB1/pBR322/pUC origin of replication
   3453..4313    -  CDS            AmpR: β-lactamase; bla; confers resistance to ampicillin, carbenicillin, and related antibiotics
   4314..4418    -  promoter       AmpR promoter: bla
   4505..5136    -  rep_origin     oriV: incP origin of replication
   5228..5252    +  misc_feature   LB T-DNA repeat: left border repeat from nopaline C58 T-DNA
>Addgene plasmid #194347 | pECNUS_P5 | addgene full sequence | sequence record 388965 | Addgene NGS Result
TCTGTGAAGACAACAGAGAATTCGCATGCGGAGCATCTTCATTCTTAAGATATGAAGATAATCTTCAAAA
GGCCCCTGGGAATCTGAAAGAAGAGAAGCAGGCCCATTTATATGGGAAAGAACAATAGTATTTCTTATAT
AGGCCCATTTAAGTTGAAAACAATCTTCAAAAGTCCCACATCGCTTAGATAAGAAAACGAAGCTGAGTTT
ATATACAGCTAGAGTCGAAGTAGTGATTGTGAGACCGTCACAGCTTGTCTGTAAGCGGATGCCGGGAGCA
GACAAGCCCGTCAGGGCGCGTCAGCGGGTGTTGGCGGGTGTCGGGGCTGGCTTAACTATGCGGCATCAGA
GCAGATTGTACTGAGAGTGCACCATATGCGGTGTGAAATACCGCACAGATGCGTAAGGAGAAAATACCGC
ATCAGGCGCCATTCGCCATTCAGGCTGCGCAACTGTTGGGAAGGGCGATCGGTGCGGGCCTCTTCGCTAT
TACGCCAGCTGGCGAAAGGGGGATGTGCTGCAAGGCGATTAAGTTGGGTAACGCCAGGGTTTTCCCAGTC
ACGACGTTGTAAAACGACGGCCAGTGAATTCGAGCTCGGTACCCGGGGATCCTCTAGAGTCGACCTGCAG
GCATGCAAGCTTGGCGTAATCATGGTCATAGCTGTTTCCTGTGTGAAATTGTTATCCGCTCACAATTCCA
CACAACATACGAGCCGGAAGCATAAAGTGTAAAGCCTGGGGTGCCTAATGAGTGAGCTAACTCACATTAA
TTGCGTTGCGCTCACTGCCCGCTTTCCAGTCGGGAAACCTGTCGTGCCAGCTGCGGTCTCAGTTTAAGAG
CTATGCTGGAAACAGCATAGCAAGTTTAAATAAGGCTAGTCCGTTATCAACTTGAAAAAGTGGCACCGAG
TCGGTGCTTTTTTTTGCAAAATTTTCCAGATCGATTTCTTCTTCCTCTGTTCTTCGGCGTTCAATTTCTG
GGGTCGCTTGTGTTGTCTTCTGCACGAAGTGGTTTAAACTATCAGTGTTTGACAGGATATATTGGCGGGT
AAACCTAAGAGAAAAGAGCGTTTATTAGAATAATCGGATATTTAAAAGGGCGTGAAAAGGTTTATCCGTT
CGTCCATTTGTATGTGCATGCCAACCACAGGGTTCCCCAGATCAGGCGCTGGCTGCTGAACCCCCAGCCG
GAACTGACCCCACAAGGCCCTAGCGTTTGCAATGCACCAGGTCATCATTGACCCAGGCGTGTTCCACCAG
GCCGCTGCCTCGCAACTCTTCGCAGGCTTCGCCGACCTGCTCGCGCCACTTCTTCACGCGGGTGGAATCC
GATCCGCACATGAGGCGGAAGGTTTCCAGCTTGAGCGGGTACGGCTCCCGGTGCGAGCTGAAATAGTCGA
ACATCCGTCGGGCCGTCGGCGACAGCTTGCGGTACTTCTCCCATATGAATTTCGTGTAGTGGTCGCCAGC
AAACAGCACGACGATTTCCTCGTCGATCAGGACCTGGCAACGGGACGTTTTCTTGCCACGGTCCAGGACG
CGGAAGCGGTGCAGCAGCGACACCGATTCCAGGTGCCCAACGCGGTCGGACGTGAAGCCCATCGCCGTCG
CCTGTAGGCGCGACAGGCATTCCTCGGCCTTCGTGTAATACCGGCCATTGATCGACCAGCCCAGGTCCTG
GCAAAGCTCGTAGAACGTGAAGGTGATCGGCTCGCCGATAGGGGTGCGCTTCGCGTACTCCAACACCTGC
TGCCACACCAGTTCGTCATCGTCGGCCCGCAGCTCGACGCCGGTGTAGGTGATCTTCACGTCCTTGTTGA
CGTGGAAAATGACCTTGTTTTGCAGCGCCTCGCGCGGGATTTTCTTGTTGCGCGTGGTGAACAGGGCAGA
GCGGGCCGTGTCGTTTGGCATCGCTCGCATCGTGTCCGGCCACGGCGCAATATCGAACAAGGAAAGCTGC
ATTTCCTTGATCTGCTGCTTCGTGTGTTTCAGCAACGCGGCCTGCTTGGCCTCGCTGACCTGTTTTGCCA
GGTCCTCGCCGGCGGTTTTTCGCTTCTTGGTCGTCATAGTTCCTCGCGTGTCGATGGTCATCGACTTCGC
CAAACCTGCCGCCTCCTGTTCAAGACGACGCGAACGCTCCACGGCGGCCGATGGCGCGGGCAGGGCAGGG
GGAGCCAGTTGCACGCTGTCGCGCTCGATCTTGGCCGTAGCTTGCTGGACCATCGAGCCGACGGACTGGA
AGGTTTCGCGGGGCGCACGCATGACGGTGCGGCTTGCGATGGTTTCGGCATCCTCGGCGGAAAACCCCGC
GTCGATCAGTTCTTGCCTGTATGCCTTCCGGTCAAACGTCCGATTCATTCACCCTCCTTGCGGGATTGCC
CCGACTCACGCCGGGGCAATGTGCCCTTATTCCTGATTTGACCCGCCTGGTGCCTTGGTGTCCAGATAAT
CCACCTTATCGGCAATGAAGTCGGTCCCGTAGACCGTCTGGCCGTCCTTCTCGTACTTGGTATTCCGAAT
CTTGCCCTGCACGAATACCAGCGACCCCTTGCCCAAATACTTGCCGTGGGCCTCGGCCTGAGAGCCAAAA
CACTTGATGCGGAAGAAGTCGGTGCGCTCCTGCTTGTCGCCGGCATCGTTGCGCCACATCTAGGATCTGC
CAGGAACCGTAAAAAGGCCGCGTTGCTGGCGTTTTTCCATAGGCTCCGCCCCCCTGACGAGCATCACAAA
AATCGACGCTCAAGTCAGAGGTGGCGAAACCCGACAGGACTATAAAGATACCAGGCGTTTCCCCCTGGAA
GCTCCCTCGTGCGCTCTCCTGTTCCGACCCTGCCGCTTACCGGATACCTGTCCGCCTTTCTCCCTTCGGG
AAGCGTGGCGCTTTCTCATAGCTCACGCTGTAGGTATCTCAGTTCGGTGTAGGTCGTTCGCTCCAAGCTG
GGCTGTGTGCACGAACCCCCCGTTCAGCCCGACCGCTGCGCCTTATCCGGTAACTATCGTCTTGAGTCCA
ACCCGGTAAGACACGACTTATCGCCACTGGCAGCAGCCACTGGTAACAGGATTAGCAGAGCGAGGTATGT
AGGCGGTGCTACAGAGTTCTTGAAGTGGTGGCCTAACTACGGCTACACTAGAAGAACAGTATTTGGTATC
TGCGCTCTGCTGAAGCCAGTTACCTTCGGAAAAAGAGTTGGTAGCTCTTGATCCGGCAAACAAACCACCG
CTGGTAGCGGTGGTTTTTTTGTTTGCAAGCAGCAGATTACGCGCAGAAAAAAAGGATCTCAAGAAGATCC
TTTGATCTTTTCTACGGGGTCTGACGCTCAGTGGAACGAAAACTCACGTTAAGGGATTTTGGTCATGAGA
TTATCAAAAAGGATCTTCACCTAGATCCTTTTAAATTAAAAATGAAGTTTTAAATCAATCTAAAGTATAT
ATGAGTAAACTTGGTCTGACAGTTACCAATGCTTAATCAGTGAGGCACCTATCTCAGCGATCTGTCTATT
TCGTTCATCCATAGTTGCCTGACTCCCCGTCGTGTAGATAACTACGATACGGGAGGGCTTACCATCTGGC
CCCAGTGCTGCAATGATACCGCGAGAACCACGCTCACCGGCTCCAGATTTATCAGCAATAAACCAGCCAG
CCGGAAGGGCCGAGCGCAGAAGTGGTCCTGCAACTTTATCCGCCTCCATCCAGTCTATTAATTGTTGCCG
GGAAGCTAGAGTAAGTAGTTCGCCAGTTAATAGTTTGCGCAACGTTGTTGCCATTGCTACAGGCATCGTG
GTGTCACGCTCGTCGTTTGGTATGGCTTCATTCAGCTCCGGTTCCCAACGATCAAGGCGAGTTACATGAT
CCCCCATGTTGTGCAAAAAAGCGGTTAGCTCCTTCGGTCCTCCGATCGTTGTCAGAAGTAAGTTGGCCGC
AGTGTTATCACTCATGGTTATGGCAGCACTGCATAATTCTCTTACTGTCATGCCATCCGTAAGATGCTTT
TCTGTGACTGGTGAGTACTCAACCAAGTCATTCTGAGAATAGTGTATGCGGCGACCGAGTTGCTCTTGCC
CGGCGTCAATACGGGATAATACCGCGCCACATAGCAGAACTTTAAAAGTGCTCATCATTGGAAAACGTTC
TTCGGGGCGAAAACTCTCAAGGATCTTACCGCTGTTGAGATCCAGTTCGATGTAACCCACTCGTGCACCC
AACTGATCTTCAGCATCTTTTACTTTCACCAGCGTTTCTGGGTGAGCAAAAACAGGAAGGCAAAATGCCG
CAAAAAAGGGAATAAGGGCGACACGGAAATGTTGAATACTCATACTCTTCCTTTTTCAATATTATTGAAG
CATTTATCAAGGTTATTGTCTCATGAGCGGATACATATTTGAATGTATTTAGAAAAATAAACAAATAGGG
GTTCCGCGCACGAATTGGCCAGCGCTGCCATTTTTGGGGTGAGGCCGTTCGCGGCCGAGGGGCGCAGCCC
CTGGGGGGATGGGAGGCCCGCGTTAGCGGGCCGGGAGGGTTCGAGAAGGGGGGGCACCCCCCTTCGGCGT
GCGCGGTCACGCGCACAGGGCGCAGCCCTGGTTAAAAACAAGGTTTATAAATATTGGTTTAAAAGCAGGT
TAAAAGACAGGTTAGCGGTGGCCGAAAAACGGGCGGAAACCCTTGCAAATGCTGGATTTTCTGCCTGTGG
ACAGCCCCTCAAATGTCAATAGGTGCGCCCCTCATCTGTCAGCACTCTGCCCCTCAAGTGTCAAGGATCG
CGCCCCTCATCTGTCAGTAGTCGCGCCCCTCAAGTGTCAATACCGCAGGGCACTTATCCCCAGGCTTGTC
CACATCATCTGTGGGAAACTCGCGTAAAATCAGGCGTTTTCGCCGATTTGCGAGGCTGGCCAGCTCCACG
TCGCCGGCCGAAATCGAGCCTGCCCCTCATCTGTCAACGCCGCGCCGGGTGAGTCGGCCCCTCAAGTGTC
AACGTCCGCCCCTCATCTGTCAGTGAGGGCCAAGTTTTCCGCGAGGTATCCACAACGCCGGCGGCCGCGG
TGTCTCGCACACGGCTTCGACGGCGTTTCTGGCGCGTTTGCAGGGCCATAGACGGCCGCCAGCCCAGCGG
CGAGGGCAACCAGCCCGGTGAGCGTCGCAAAGGAGATCCTGATCTGACTGATGGGCTGCCTGTATCGAGT
GGTGATTTTGTGCCGAGCTGCCGGTCGGGGAGCTGTTGGCTGGCTGGTGGCAGGATATATTGTGGTGTAA
ACAAATTGACGCTTAGACAACTTAATAACACATTGCGGACGTTTTTAATGTACTGGGGTGGATGCAGTGG
GCCCCAC
